>Addgene plasmid #104355 | pcDNA3.1/Hygro(-)-B2-cT | addgene full sequence | sequence record 201135 | Addgene NGS Result
GACATTGATTATTGACTAGTTATTAATAGTAATCAATTACGGGGTCATTAGTTCATAGCCCATATATGGA
GTTCCGCGTTACATAACTTACGGTAAATGGCCCGCCTGGCTGACCGCCCAACGACCCCCGCCCATTGACG
TCAATAATGACGTATGTTCCCATAGTAACGCCAATAGGGACTTTCCATTGACGTCAATGGGTGGAGTATT
TACGGTAAACTGCCCACTTGGCAGTACATCAAGTGTATCATATGCCAAGTACGCCCCCTATTGACGTCAA
TGACGGTAAATGGCCCGCCTGGCATTATGCCCAGTACATGACCTTATGGGACTTTCCTACTTGGCAGTAC
ATCTACGTATTAGTCATCGCTATTACCATGGTGATGCGGTTTTGGCAGTACATCAATGGGCGTGGATAGC
GGTTTGACTCACGGGGATTTCCAAGTCTCCACCCCATTGACGTCAATGGGAGTTTGTTTTGGCACCAAAA
TCAACGGGACTTTCCAAAATGTCGTAACAACTCCGCCCCATTGACGCAAATGGGCGGTAGGCGTGTACGG
TGGGAGGTCTATATAAGCAGAGCTCTCTGGCTAACTAGAGAACCCACTGCTTACTGGCTTATCGAAATTA
ATACGACTCACTATAGGGAGACCCAAGCTGGCTAGCGCCACC
[2307 nt withheld, positions 673-2979]
GGTGGACCTGTGGCAACTATGGTGAGCAAGGGCGAGGAGACCACAATGGGCGTAATCAAGCCCGACATGA
AGATCAAGCTGAAGATGGAGGGCAACGTGAATGGCCACGCCTTCGTGATCGAGGGCGAGGGCGAGGGCAA
GCCCTACGACGGCACCAACACCATCAACCTGGAGGTGAAGGAGGGAGCCCCCCTGCCCTTCTCCTACGAC
ATTCTGACCACCGCGTTCGCCTACGGCAACAGGGCCTTCACCAAGTACCCCGACGACATCCCCAACTACT
TCAAGCAGTCCTTCCCCGAGGGCTACTCTTGGGAGCGCACCATGACCTTCGAGGACAAGGGCATCGTGAA
GGTGAAGTCCGACATCTCCATGGAGGAGGACTCCTTCATCTACGAGATACACCTCAAGGGCGAGAACTTC
CCCCCCAACGGCCCCGTGATGCAGAAGAAGACCACCGGCTGGGACGCCTCCACCGAGAGGATGTACGTGC
GCGACGGCGTGCTGAAGGGCGACGTCAAGCACAAGCTGCTGCTGGAGGGCGGCGGCCACCACCGCGTTGA
CTTCAAGACCATCTACAGGGCCAAGAAGGCGGTGAAGCTGCCCGACTATCACTTTGTGGACCACCGCATC
GAGATCCTGAACCACGACAAGGACTACAACAAGGTGACCGTTTACGAGAGCGCCGTGGCCCGCAACTCCA
CCGACGGCATGGACGAGCTGTACAAGGGGCCAGGTGGTGCAGGGCCAGGTGGTGCAGGGCCCGGTGGTGC
AGGTCCAGGTGGTGCAGGTCCAGGTGGTGCAGGTCCAGGTGGTGCTATGGTGAGCAAGGGCGAGGAGCTG
TTCACCGGGGTGGTGCCCATCCTGGTCGAGCTGGACGGCGACGTAAACGGCCACAAGTTCAGCGTGTCCG
GCGAGGGCGAGGGCGATGCCACCTACGGCAAGCTGACCCTGAAGCTGATCTGCACCACCGGCAAGCTGCC
CGTGCCCTGGCCCACCCTCGTGACCACCCTGGGCTACGGCCTGCAGTGCTTCGCCCGCTACCCCGACCAC
ATGAAGCAGCACGACTTCTTCAAGTCCGCCATGCCCGAAGGCTACGTCCAGGAGCGCACCATCTTCTTCA
AGGACGACGGCAACTACAAGACCCGCGCCGAGGTGAAGTTCGAGGGCGACACCCTGGTGAACCGCATCGA
GCTGAAGGGCATCGACTTCAAGGAGGACGGCAACATCCTGGGGCACAAGCTGGAGTACAACTACAACAGC
CACAACGTCTATATCACCGCCGACAAGCAGAAGAACGGCATCAAGGCCAACTTCAAGATCCGCCACAACA
TCGAGGACGGCGGCGTGCAGCTCGCCGACCACTACCAGCAGAACACCCCCATCGGCGACGGCCCCGTGCT
GCTGCCCGACAACCACTACCTGAGCTACCAGTCCAAACTGAGCAAAGACCCCAACGAGAAGCGCGATCAC
ATGGTCCTGCTGGAGTTCGTGACCGCCGCCGGGATCACTCTCGGCATGGACGAGCTGTACAAGTAGTAAA
AGCTTAAGTTTAAACCGCTGATCAGCCTCGACTGTGCCTTCTAGTTGCCAGCCATCTGTTGTTTGCCCCT
CCCCCGTGCCTTCCTTGACCCTGGAAGGTGCCACTCCCACTGTCCTTTCCTAATAAAATGAGGAAATTGC
ATCGCATTGTCTGAGTAGGTGTCATTCTATTCTGGGGGGTGGGGTGGGGCAGGACAGCAAGGGGGAGGAT
TGGGAAGACAATAGCAGGCATGCTGGGGATGCGGTGGGCTCTATGGCTTCTGAGGCGGAAAGAACCAGCT
GGGGCTCTAGGGGGTATCCCC
[124 nt withheld, positions 4821-4944]
C
[91 nt withheld, positions 4946-5036]
A
[49 nt withheld, positions 5038-5086]
CCTTTGACGTTGGAGTCCACGTTCTTT
[37 nt withheld, positions 5114-5150]
ACCCTATCTCGGTCTATTCTTTTGATTTATAAGGGATTTTGCCGATTTCGGCCTATTGGTTAAAAAATGA
GCTGATTTAACAAAAATTTAACGCGAATTAATTCTGTGGAATGTGTGTCAGTTAGGGTGTGGAAAGTCCC
CAGGCTCCCCAGCAGGCAGAAGTATGCAAAGCATGCATCTCAATTAGTCAGCAACCAGGTGTGGAAAGTC
CCCAGGCTCCCCAGCAGGCAGAAGTATGCAAAGCATGCATCTCAATTAGTCAGCAACCATAGTCCCGCCC
CTAACTCCGCCCATCCCGCCCCTAACTCCGCCCAGTTCCGCCCATTCTCCGCCCCATGGCTGACTAATTT
TTTTTATTTATGCAGAGGCCGAGGCCGCCTCTGCCTCTGAGCTATTCCAGAAGTAGTGAGGAGGCTTTTT
TGGAGGCCTAGGCTTTTGCAAAAAGCTCCCGGGAGCTTGTATATCCATTTTCGGATCTGATCAGCACGTG
ATGAAAAAGCCTGAACTCACCGCGACGTCTGTCGAGAAGTTTCTGATCGAAAAGTTCGACAGCGTCTCCG
ACCTGATGCAGCTCTCGGAGGGCGAAGAATCTCGTGCTTTCAGCTTCGATGTAGGAGGGCGTGGATATGT
CCTGCGGGTAAATAGCTGCGCCGATGGTTTCTACAAAGATCGTTATGTTTATCGGCACTTTGCATCGGCC
GCGCTCCCGATTCCGGAAGTGCTTGACATTGGGGAATTCAGCGAGAGCCTGACCTATTGCATCTCCCGCC
GTGCACAGGGTGTCACGTTGCAAGACCTGCCTGAAACCGAACTGCCCGCTGTTCTGCAGCCGGTCGCGGA
GGCCATGGATGCGATCGCTGCGGCCGATCTTAGCCAGACGAGCGGGTTCGGCCCATTCGGACCGCAAGGA
ATCGGTCAATACACTACATGGCGTGATTTCATATGCGCGATTGCTGATCCCCATGTGTATCACTGGCAAA
CTGTGATGGACGACACCGTCAGTGCGTCCGTCGCGCAGGCTCTCGATGAGCTGATGCTTTGGGCCGAGGA
CTGCCCCGAAGTCCGGCACCTCGTGCACGCGGATTTCGGCTCCAACAATGTCCTGACGGACAATGGCCGC
ATAACAGCGGTCATTGACTGGAGCGAGGCGATGTTCGGGGATTCCCAATACGAGGTCGCCAACATCTTCT
TCTGGAGGCCGTGGTTGGCTTGTATGGAGCAGCAGACGCGCTACTTCGAGCGGAGGCATCCGGAGCTTGC
AGGATCGCCGCGGCTCCGGGCGTATATGCTCCGCATTGGTCTTGACCAACTCTATCAGAGCTTGGTTGAC
GGCAATTTCGATGATGCAGCTTGGGCGCAGGGTCGATGCGACGCAATCGTCCGATCCGGAGCCGGGACTG
TCGGGCGTACACAAATCGCCCGCAGAAGCGCGGCCGTCTGGACCGATGGCTGTGTAGAAGTACTCGCCGA
TAGTGGAAACCGACGCCCCAGCACTCGTCCGAGGGCAAAGGAATAGCACGTGCTACGAGATTTCGATTCC
ACCGCCGCCTTCTATGAAAGGTTGGGCTTCGGAATCGTTTTCCGGGACGCCGGCTGGATGATCCTCCAGC
GCGGGGATCTCATGCTGGAGTTCTTCGCCCACCCCAACTTGTTTATTGCAGCTTATAATGGTTACAAATA
AAGCAATAGCATCACAAATTTCACAAATAAAGCATTTTTTTCACTGCATTCTAGTTGTGGTTTGTCCAAA
CTCATCAATGTATCTTATCATGTCTGTATACCGTCGACCTCTAGCTAGAGCTTGGCGTAATCATGGTCAT
AGCTGTTTCCTGTGTGAAATTGTTATCCGCTCACAATTCCACACAACATACGAGCCGGAAGCATAAAGTG
TAAAGCCTGGGGTGCCTAATGAGTGAGCTAACTCACATTAATTGCGTTGCGCTCACTGCCCGCTTTCCAG
TCGGGAAACCTGTCGTGCCAGCTGCATTAATGAATCGGCCAACGCGCGGGGAGAGGCGGTTTGCGTATTG
GGCGCTCTTCCGCTTCCTCGCTCACTGACTCGCTGCGCTCGGTCGTTCGGCTGCGGCGAGCGGTATCAGC
TCACTCAAAGGCGGTAATACGGTTATCCACAGAATCAGGGGATAACGCAGGAAAGAACATGTGAGCAAAA
GGCCAGCAAAAGGCCAGGAACCGTAAAAAGGCCGCGTTGCTGGCGTTTTTCCATAGGCTCCGCCCCCCTG
ACGAGCATCACAAAAATCGACGCTCAAGTCAGAGGTGGCGAAACCCGACAGGACTATAAAGATACCAGGC
GTTTCCCCCTGGAAGCTCCCTCGTGCGCTCTCCTGTTCCGACCCTGCCGCTTACCGGATACCTGTCCGCC
TTTCTCCCTTCGGGAAGCGTGGCGCTTTCTCATAGCTCACGCTGTAGGTATCTCAGTTCGGTGTAGGTCG
TTCGCTCCAAGCTGGGCTGTGTGCACGAACCCCCCGTTCAGCCCGACCGCTGCGCCTTATCCGGTAACTA
TCGTCTTGAGTCCAACCCGGTAAGACACGACTTATCGCCACTGGCAGCAGCCACTGGTAACAGGATTAGC
AGAGCGAGGTATGTAGGCGGTGCTACAGAGTTCTTGAAGTGGTGGCCTAACTACGGCTACACTAGAAGAA
CAGTATTTGGTATCTGCGCTCTGCTGAAGCCAGTTACCTTCGGAAAAAGAGTTGGTAGCTCTTGATCCGG
CAAACAAACCACCGCTGGTAGCGGTGGTTTTTTTGTTTGCAAGCAGCAGATTACGCGCAGAAAAAAAGGA
TCTCAAGAAGATCCTTTGATCTTTTCTACGGGGTCTGACGCTCAGTGGAACGAAAACTCACGTTAAGGGA
TTTTGGTCATGAGATTATCAAAAAGGATCTTCACCTAGATCCTTTTAAATTAAAAATGAAGTTTTAAATC
AATCTAAAGTATATATGAGTAAACTTGGTCTGACAGTTACCAATGCTTAATCAGTGAGGCACCTATCTCA
GCGATCTGTCTATTTCGTTCATCCATAGTTGCCTGACTCCCCGTCGTGTAGATAACTACGATACGGGAGG
GCTTACCATCTGGCCCCAGTGCTGCAATGATACCGCGAGACCCACGCTCACCGGCTCCAGATTTATCAGC
AATAAACCAGCCAGCCGGAAGGGCCGAGCGCAGAAGTGGTCCTGCAACTTTATCCGCCTCCATCCAGTCT
ATTAATTGTTGCCGGGAAGCTAGAGTAAGTAGTTCGCCAGTTAATAGTTTGCGCAACGTTGTTGCCATTG
CTACAGGCATCGTGGTGTCACGCTCGTCGTTTGGTATGGCTTCATTCAGCTCCGGTTCCCAACGATCAAG
GCGAGTTACATGATCCCCCATGTTGTGCAAAAAAGCGGTTAGCTCCTTCGGTCCTCCGATCGTTGTCAGA
AGTAAGTTGGCCGCAGTGTTATCACTCATGGTTATGGCAGCACTGCATAATTCTCTTACTGTCATGCCAT
CCGTAAGATGCTTTTCTGTGACTGGTGAGTACTCAACCAAGTCATTCTGAGAATAGTGTATGCGGCGACC
GAGTTGCTCTTGCCCGGCGTCAATACGGGATAATACCGCGCCACATAGCAGAACTTTAAAAGTGCTCATC
ATTGGAAAACGTTCTTCGGGGCGAAAACTCTCAAGGATCTTACCGCTGTTGAGATCCAGTTCGATGTAAC
CCACTCGTGCACCCAACTGATCTTCAGCATCTTTTACTTTCACCAGCGTTTCTGGGTGAGCAAAAACAGG
AAGGCAAAATGCCGCAAAAAAGGGAATAAGGGCGACACGGAAATGTTGAATACTCATACTCTTCCTTTTT
CAATATTATTGAAGCATTTATCAGGGTTATTGTCTCATGAGCGGATACATATTTGAATGTATTTAGAAAA
ATAAACAAATAGGGGTTCCGCGCACATTTCCCCGAAAAGTGCCACCTGACGTCGACGGATCGGGAGATCT
CCCGATCCCCTATGGTGCACTCTCAGTACAATCTGCTCTGATGCCGCATAGTTAAGCCAGTATCTGCTCC
CTGCTTGTGTGTTGGAGGTCGCTGAGTAGTGCGCGAGCAAAATTTAAGCTACAACAAGGCAAGGCTTGAC
CGACAATTGCATGAAGAATCTGCTTAGGGTTAGGCGTTTTGCGCTGCTTCGCGATGTACGGGCCAGATAT
ACGCGTT
Features (pLannotate 1.2.2; 22 found; start..end, strand, type, name):
      1..380     +  enhancer       CMV enhancer: human cytomegalovirus immediate early enhancer
    381..584     +  promoter       CMV promoter: human cytomegalovirus (CMV) immediate early promoter
    580..613     +  LTR            5' LTR (truncated) (fragment): truncated 5' long terminal repeat (LTR) from HIV-1
    629..647     +  promoter       T7 promoter: promoter for bacteriophage T7 RNA polymerase
    673..2979    +  CDS            ITGB2 (sequence withheld): ITB2_HUMAN - Also known as CD18, MFI7. Experimental evidence at protein level: Swiss-Prot protein existence level 1. Integrin ITGAL/ITGB2 is a receptor for ICAM1, ICAM2, ICAM3 and ICAM4. Integrin ITGAL/ITGB2 is also a receptor for the secreted form of ubiquitin-like protein ISG15; the interaction is mediated by ITGAL (PubMed:29100055). Integrins ITGAM/ITGB2 and ITGAX/ITGB2 are receptors for the iC3b fragment of the third complement component and for fibrinogen. Integrin ITGAX/ITGB2 recognizes the sequence G-P-R in fibrinogen alpha-chain. Integrin ITGAM/ITGB2 recognizes P1 and P2 peptides of fi
   2998..3705    +  CDS            mTFP1: mTFP1 is a basic (constitutively fluorescent) cyan fluorescent protein published in 2006, derived from Clavularia sp.. It has low acid sensitivity.
   3796..4512    +  CDS            mVenus: mVenus is a basic (constitutively fluorescent) yellow fluorescent protein published in 2006, derived from Aequorea victoria. It is reported to be a rapidly-maturing monomer with moderate acid sensitivity.
   4551..4775    +  polyA_signal   bGH poly(A) signal: bovine growth hormone polyadenylation signal
   4779..4800    +  promoter       SV40 promoter (fragment): SV40 enhancer and early promoter
   4821..5249    +  rep_origin     f1 ori (sequence partly withheld): f1 bacteriophage origin of replication; arrow indicates direction of (+) strand synthesis
   5263..5592    +  promoter       SV40 promoter: SV40 enhancer and early promoter
   5641..6666    +  CDS            HygR: aminoglycoside phosphotransferase from E. coli; aph(4)-Ia; confers resistance to hygromycin
   6676..6801    +  CDS            ble (fragment): BLE_KLEPN - Experimental evidence at protein level: Swiss-Prot protein existence level 1. Binding protein with a strong affinity to the bleomycin family of antibiotics. Binds to CL990; an antimitotic-antibiotic compound. From Klebsiella pneumoniae.
   6796..6917    +  polyA_signal   SV40 poly(A) signal: SV40 polyadenylation signal
   6990..7006    -  protein_bind   lac operator: The lac repressor binds to the lac operator to inhibit transcription in E. coli. This inhibition can be relieved by adding lactose or isopropyl-β-D-thiogalactopyranoside (IPTG). lac repressor encoded by lacI
   7014..7044    -  promoter       lac promoter: promoter for the E. coli lac operon
   7059..7080    -  protein_bind   CAP binding site: CAP binding activates transcription in the presence of cAMP. E. coli catabolite activator protein
   7093..7185    -  CDS            lacI (fragment): lac repressor; lacI; The lac repressor binds to the lac operator to inhibit transcription in E. coli. This inhibition can be relieved by adding lactose or isopropyl-β-D-thiogalactopyranoside (IPTG).
   7368..7956    -  rep_origin     ori: high-copy-number ColE1/pMB1/pBR322/pUC origin of replication
   8127..8987    -  CDS            AmpR: β-lactamase; bla; confers resistance to ampicillin, carbenicillin, and related antibiotics
   8988..9092    -  promoter       AmpR promoter: bla
   9151..9203    -  misc_feature   bom (fragment): basis of mobility region from pBR322
