[The description below was written by a language model from this plasmid's Addgene catalogue record and pLannotate feature annotations shown in this document.]
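Description:
pcDNA3.1/Hygro(-)-B2-cT is a mammalian expression plasmid built on the pcDNA3.1/Hygro(-) backbone that encodes a human β2 integrin (ITGB2, also known as CD18) tension sensor. In bacteria it is maintained through a high-copy ColE1/pUC-type origin and selected with ampicillin via the β-lactamase gene. An f1 origin is also present. For mammalian cells, a separate cassette places the hygromycin resistance gene under the SV40 early promoter with an SV40 polyadenylation signal, allowing selection of stably transfected lines.

The payload is driven by the CMV immediate-early enhancer and promoter and terminated by the bovine growth hormone poly(A) signal, with a T7 promoter sitting just upstream of the coding region. The annotated reading frame begins with the ITGB2 coding sequence, followed closely by the cyan fluorescent protein mTFP1, a short unannotated stretch of about 90 nt, and then the yellow fluorescent protein mVenus. mTFP1 and mVenus are commonly used as a FRET donor and acceptor pair, and this layout is consistent with a sensor module in which a linker between the two fluorophores extends under load and lowers energy transfer. However, the record does not identify the intervening sequence, and it does not state how the module is joined to the integrin beyond its position after the ITGB2 annotation. The insert was cloned between NheI and HindIII sites.

The associated work concerns actin-dependent force and integrin activation during T-cell migration, so the construct serves to report mechanical tension on β2 integrins in live cells. The sequenced record is slightly shorter than the catalogue size. A few small annotated fragments (an HIV-1 LTR fragment, ble, lacI) are probably backbone remnants or spurious matches.
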