Addgene plasmid #104355: pcDNA3.1/Hygro(-)-B2-cT
Purpose: Expresses human beta 2 integrin tension sensor
Depositing lab: Pontus Nordenfelt & Timothy Springer. Depositing organization: Boston Children's Hospital. Publication: Coordinated integrin activation by actin-dependent force during T-cell migration. Nordenfelt P, Elliott HL, Springer TA. Nat Commun. 2016 Oct 10;7:13119. doi: 10.1038/ncomms13119. PubMed 27721490.
Backbone
  Vector backbone: pcDNA3.1/Hygro(-)
  Backbone size w/o insert (bp): 5596
  Total vector size (bp): 9385
  Vector type: Mammalian Expression
  Selectable markers: Hygromycin
Growth in bacteria
  Bacterial resistance: Ampicillin, 100 μg/mL
  Growth temperature: 37°C
  Growth strain: DH5alpha
  Copy number: High Copy
Gene/Insert
  Gene/Insert name: Human integrin b2 with tension sensor (alt name: ITGB2)
  Species: H. sapiens (human)
  Insert size (bp): 4194
  Entrez Gene: ITGB2 (a.k.a. CD18, LAD, LCAMB, LFA-1, MAC-1, MF17, MFI7)
  Promoter: CMV
  Cloning method: Restriction Enzyme; 5′ cloning site NheI (unknown if destroyed); 3′ cloning site HindIII (unknown if destroyed)
  Sequencing primers: 5′ CMV_fwd; 3′ BGH_rev
Terms and licenses: Academic/Nonprofit Terms; Industry Terms: Not Available to Industry
How to cite: pcDNA3.1/Hygro(-)-B2-cT was a gift from Pontus Nordenfelt & Timothy Springer (Addgene plasmid # 104355 ; http://n2t.net/addgene:104355 ; RRID:Addgene_104355)
